Addgene plasmid #122006: pCoofy52
Purpose: (Empty Backbone) E.coli vector for parallel SLIC cloning containing N-terminal His6-3xAvi with PreScission Cleavage site
Depositing lab: Sabine Suppmann. Depositing organization: Max Planck Institute of Biochemistry. Publication: A new method to customize protein expression vectors for fast, efficient and background free parallel cloning. Scholz J, Besir H, Strasser C, Suppmann S. BMC Biotechnol. 2013 Feb 14;13(1):12. 10.1186/1472-6750-13-12 PubMed 23410102.
Backbone
  Vector backbone: pET
  Backbone manufacturer: Novagen
  Backbone size (bp): 5917
  Vector type: Bacterial Expression
  Tag / fusion protein: His6-3xAvi (N terminal on insert)
Growth in bacteria
  Bacterial resistance: Kanamycin, 50 μg/mL
  Growth temperature: 37°C
  Growth strain: DB3.1
  Copy number: Low Copy
Gene/Insert
  Gene/Insert name: None
Terms and licenses: Academic/Nonprofit Terms; Industry Terms: Not Available to Industry
Depositor comments: ccdB Survival cells are NOT suitable for the unmodified plasmid containing the ccdB gene. The plasmid is provided in the recommended DB3.1 strain. Please see supplemental file for LP1 and LP2 primers to use for SLIC cloning. A detailed protocol for using pCoofy plasmids is available at https://p4eu.org/wiki . Use one of the following linearization primer pairs for SLIC cloning. Choose one LP1 forward vector primer and one LP2 reverse vector primer: LP1 forward vector primer: SLIC Primer (3C site) 5' GGGCCCCTGGAACAGAACTTCCAG 3' LP2 reverse vector primer: SLIC Primer 5' CGCCATTAACCTGATGTTCTGGGG 3' Test each preparation of the plasmid by transforming it into non-resistant cells (ex. DH5a) to ensure negative selection by ccdB kills all the transformed cells as expected.
How to cite: pCoofy52 was a gift from Sabine Suppmann (Addgene plasmid # 122006 ; http://n2t.net/addgene:122006 ; RRID:Addgene_122006)
