[The description below was written by a language model from this plasmid's Addgene catalogue record and pLannotate feature annotations shown in this document.]
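Description:
pCoofy52 is an empty bacterial expression backbone of about 5.9 kb, derived from the Novagen pET series and designed for parallel, ligation-independent (SLIC) cloning of open reading frames for expression in E. coli. It carries a kanamycin resistance gene, a ColE1/pBR322-type origin with the bom region and the rop gene (consistent with its listing as low copy), and an f1 phage origin. Short tetracycline-resistance fragments and a predicted E. coli ORF appear to be non-functional remnants of the pBR322 lineage. Two sequence records, a depositor sequence and a repository sequencing result, differ by only a few bases in length and show the same set of features with a different start coordinate.

The expression cassette uses a T7 promoter with an adjacent lac operator and the T7 gene 10 ribosome binding site, with lacI supplied on the plasmid, so expression depends on T7 RNA polymerase and is IPTG-inducible. Downstream lies an N-terminal His6 tag followed by three tandem AviTags, which allow metal-affinity purification and enzymatic biotinylation of the fusion protein. The catalogue states that a PreScission (3C) protease site follows for tag removal, although this site is not annotated in the feature tables. A ccdB toxin gene occupies the cloning position. It is replaced by the insert when the vector is linearised by PCR and recombined, so uncut parental plasmid kills standard strains, giving background-free selection. The unmodified vector therefore has to be maintained in a ccdB-tolerant strain, with DB3.1 specified. A second short His-tag sequence and a fragment annotated as the SET1 tag sit between ccdB and the T7 terminator. The record does not explain their role.
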