Features (pLannotate 1.2.2; 24 found; start..end, strand, type, name):
     12..467     +  rep_origin     f1 ori (sequence partly withheld): f1 bacteriophage origin of replication; arrow indicates direction of (+) strand synthesis
    494..551     +  promoter       AmpR promoter (fragment): bla
    560..1375    -  CDS            KanR: aminoglycoside phosphotransferase; aph(3')-Ia; confers resistance to kanamycin in bacteria or G418 (Geneticin®) in eukaryotes
   1497..2085    +  rep_origin     ori: high-copy-number ColE1/pMB1/pBR322/pUC origin of replication
   2271..2413    -  misc_feature   bom: basis of mobility region from pBR322
   2515..2706    -  CDS            rop: Rop protein, which maintains plasmids at low copy number; rop
   2723..3103    +  CDS            YPB1_ECOLX: Protein predicted: Swiss-Prot protein existence level 4. From Escherichia coli.
   3175..3466    -  CDS            TcR (fragment): tetracycline efflux protein; tet; confers resistance to tetracycline
   3481..3502    -  protein_bind   CAP binding site: CAP binding activates transcription in the presence of cAMP. E. coli catabolite activator protein
   3515..4597    -  CDS            lacI: lac repressor; lacI; The lac repressor binds to the lac operator to inhibit transcription in E. coli. This inhibition can be relieved by adding lactose or isopropyl-β-D-thiogalactopyranoside (IPTG).
   4598..4675    -  promoter       lacI promoter: lacI
   4683..4962    -  CDS            TcR (fragment): tetracycline efflux protein; tet; confers resistance to tetracycline
   4984..5002    +  promoter       T7 promoter: promoter for bacteriophage T7 RNA polymerase
   5003..5027    +  protein_bind   lac operator: The lac repressor binds to the lac operator to inhibit transcription in E. coli. This inhibition can be relieved by adding lactose or isopropyl-β-D-thiogalactopyranoside (IPTG). lac repressor encoded by lacI
   5042..5064    +  RBS            RBS: efficient ribosome binding site from bacteriophage T7 gene 10 (Olins and Rangwala, 1989)
   5077..5094    +  CDS            7xHis (fragment): 6xHis affinity tag
   5110..5154    +  CDS            AviTag™: peptide tag that allows for enzymatic biotinylation
   5170..5214    +  CDS            AviTag™: peptide tag that allows for enzymatic biotinylation
   5230..5274    +  CDS            AviTag™: peptide tag that allows for enzymatic biotinylation
   5346..5377    -  misc_feature   MCS (fragment): pBluescript multiple cloning site
   5439..5741    +  CDS            ccdB: CcdB, a bacterial toxin that poisons DNA gyrase; ccdB; Plasmids containing the ccdB gene cannot be propagated in standard E. coli strains.
   5761..5778    +  CDS            9xHis (fragment): 9xHis affinity tag
   5788..5837    +  CDS            SET1 (fragment): solubility-enhancement tag derived from T7 phage gene 10B
   5845..5892    +  terminator     T7 terminator: transcription terminator for bacteriophage T7 RNA polymerase
>Addgene plasmid #122006 | pCoofy52 | depositor full sequence | sequence record 232390 | Full Sequence
TGGCGAATGGG
[124 nt withheld, positions 12-135]
C
[91 nt withheld, positions 137-227]
A
[49 nt withheld, positions 229-277]
CCTTTGACGTTGGAGTCCACGTTCTTT
[37 nt withheld, positions 305-341]
ACCCTATCTCGGTCTATTCTTTTGATTTATAAGGGATTTTGCCGATTTCGGCCTATTGGTTAAAAAATGA
GCTGATTTAACAAAAATTTAACGCGAATTTTAACAAAATATTAACGTTTACAATTTCAGGTGGCACTTTT
CGGGGAAATGTGCGCGGAACCCCTATTTGTTTATTTTTCTAAATACATTCAAATATGTATCCGCTCATGA
ATTAATTCTTAGAAAAACTCATCGAGCATCAAATGAAACTGCAATTTATTCATATCAGGATTATCAATAC
CATATTTTTGAAAAAGCCGTTTCTGTAATGAAGGAGAAAACTCACCGAGGCAGTTCCATAGGATGGCAAG
ATCCTGGTATCGGTCTGCGATTCCGACTCGTCCAACATCAATACAACCTATTAATTTCCCCTCGTCAAAA
ATAAGGTTATCAAGTGAGAAATCACCATGAGTGACGACTGAATCCGGTGAGAATGGCAAAAGTTTATGCA
TTTCTTTCCAGACTTGTTCAACAGGCCAGCCATTACGCTCGTCATCAAAATCACTCGCATCAACCAAACC
GTTATTCATTCGTGATTGCGCCTGAGCGAGACGAAATACGCGATCGCTGTTAAAAGGACAATTACAAACA
GGAATCGAATGCAACCGGCGCAGGAACACTGCCAGCGCATCAACAATATTTTCACCTGAATCAGGATATT
CTTCTAATACCTGGAATGCTGTTTTCCCGGGGATCGCAGTGGTGAGTAACCATGCATCATCAGGAGTACG
GATAAAATGCTTGATGGTCGGAAGAGGCATAAATTCCGTCAGCCAGTTTAGTCTGACCATCTCATCTGTA
ACATCATTGGCAACGCTACCTTTGCCATGTTTCAGAAACAACTCTGGCGCATCGGGCTTCCCATACAATC
GATAGATTGTCGCACCTGATTGCCCGACATTATCGCGAGCCCATTTATACCCATATAAATCAGCATCCAT
GTTGGAATTTAATCGCGGCCTAGAGCAAGACGTTTCCCGTTGAATATGGCTCATAACACCCCTTGTATTA
CTGTTTATGTAAGCAGACAGTTTTATTGTTCATGACCAAAATCCCTTAACGTGAGTTTTCGTTCCACTGA
GCGTCAGACCCCGTAGAAAAGATCAAAGGATCTTCTTGAGATCCTTTTTTTCTGCGCGTAATCTGCTGCT
TGCAAACAAAAAAACCACCGCTACCAGCGGTGGTTTGTTTGCCGGATCAAGAGCTACCAACTCTTTTTCC
GAAGGTAACTGGCTTCAGCAGAGCGCAGATACCAAATACTGTCCTTCTAGTGTAGCCGTAGTTAGGCCAC
CACTTCAAGAACTCTGTAGCACCGCCTACATACCTCGCTCTGCTAATCCTGTTACCAGTGGCTGCTGCCA
GTGGCGATAAGTCGTGTCTTACCGGGTTGGACTCAAGACGATAGTTACCGGATAAGGCGCAGCGGTCGGG
CTGAACGGGGGGTTCGTGCACACAGCCCAGCTTGGAGCGAACGACCTACACCGAACTGAGATACCTACAG
CGTGAGCTATGAGAAAGCGCCACGCTTCCCGAAGGGAGAAAGGCGGACAGGTATCCGGTAAGCGGCAGGG
TCGGAACAGGAGAGCGCACGAGGGAGCTTCCAGGGGGAAACGCCTGGTATCTTTATAGTCCTGTCGGGTT
TCGCCACCTCTGACTTGAGCGTCGATTTTTGTGATGCTCGTCAGGGGGGCGGAGCCTATGGAAAAACGCC
AGCAACGCGGCCTTTTTACGGTTCCTGGCCTTTTGCTGGCCTTTTGCTCACATGTTCTTTCCTGCGTTAT
CCCCTGATTCTGTGGATAACCGTATTACCGCCTTTGAGTGAGCTGATACCGCTCGCCGCAGCCGAACGAC
CGAGCGCAGCGAGTCAGTGAGCGAGGAAGCGGAAGAGCGCCTGATGCGGTATTTTCTCCTTACGCATCTG
TGCGGTATTTCACACCGCATATATGGTGCACTCTCAGTACAATCTGCTCTGATGCCGCATAGTTAAGCCA
GTATACACTCCGCTATCGCTACGTGACTGGGTCATGGCTGCGCCCCGACACCCGCCAACACCCGCTGACG
CGCCCTGACGGGCTTGTCTGCTCCCGGCATCCGCTTACAGACAAGCTGTGACCGTCTCCGGGAGCTGCAT
GTGTCAGAGGTTTTCACCGTCATCACCGAAACGCGCGAGGCAGCTGCGGTAAAGCTCATCAGCGTGGTCG
TGAAGCGATTCACAGATGTCTGCCTGTTCATCCGCGTCCAGCTCGTTGAGTTTCTCCAGAAGCGTTAATG
TCTGGCTTCTGATAAAGCGGGCCATGTTAAGGGCGGTTTTTTCCTGTTTGGTCACTGATGCCTCCGTGTA
AGGGGGATTTCTGTTCATGGGGGTAATGATACCGATGAAACGAGAGAGGATGCTCACGATACGGGTTACT
GATGATGAACATGCCCGGTTACTGGAACGTTGTGAGGGTAAACAACTGGCGGTATGGATGCGGCGGGACC
AGAGAAAAATCACTCAGGGTCAATGCCAGCGCTTCGTTAATACAGATGTAGGTGTTCCACAGGGTAGCCA
GCAGCATCCTGCGATGCAGATCCGGAACATAATGGTGCAGGGCGCTGACTTCCGCGTTTCCAGACTTTAC
GAAACACGGAAACCGAAGACCATTCATGTTGTTGCTCAGGTCGCAGACGTTTTGCAGCAGCAGTCGCTTC
ACGTTCGCTCGCGTATCGGTGATTCATTCTGCTAACCAGTAAGGCAACCCCGCCAGCCTAGCCGGGTCCT
CAACGACAGGAGCACGATCATGCGCACCCGTGGGGCCGCCATGCCGGCGATAATGGCCTGCTTCTCGCCG
AAACGTTTGGTGGCGGGACCAGTGACGAAGGCTTGAGCGAGGGCGTGCAAGATTCCGAATACCGCAAGCG
ACAGGCCGATCATCGTCGCGCTCCAGCGAAAGCGGTCCTCGCCGAAAATGACCCAGAGCGCTGCCGGCAC
CTGTCCTACGAGTTGCATGATAAAGAAGACAGTCATAAGTGCGGCGACGATAGTCATGCCCCGCGCCCAC
CGGAAGGAGCTGACTGGGTTGAAGGCTCTCAAGGGCATCGGTCGAGATCCCGGTGCCTAATGAGTGAGCT
AACTTACATTAATTGCGTTGCGCTCACTGCCCGCTTTCCAGTCGGGAAACCTGTCGTGCCAGCTGCATTA
ATGAATCGGCCAACGCGCGGGGAGAGGCGGTTTGCGTATTGGGCGCCAGGGTGGTTTTTCTTTTCACCAG
TGAGACGGGCAACAGCTGATTGCCCTTCACCGCCTGGCCCTGAGAGAGTTGCAGCAAGCGGTCCACGCTG
GTTTGCCCCAGCAGGCGAAAATCCTGTTTGATGGTGGTTAACGGCGGGATATAACATGAGCTGTCTTCGG
TATCGTCGTATCCCACTACCGAGATATCCGCACCAACGCGCAGCCCGGACTCGGTAATGGCGCGCATTGC
GCCCAGCGCCATCTGATCGTTGGCAACCAGCATCGCAGTGGGAACGATGCCCTCATTCAGCATTTGCATG
GTTTGTTGAAAACCGGACATGGCACTCCAGTCGCCTTCCCGTTCCGCTATCGGCTGAATTTGATTGCGAG
TGAGATATTTATGCCAGCCAGCCAGACGCAGACGCGCCGAGACAGAACTTAATGGGCCCGCTAACAGCGC
GATTTGCTGGTGACCCAATGCGACCAGATGCTCCACGCCCAGTCGCGTACCGTCTTCATGGGAGAAAATA
ATACTGTTGATGGGTGTCTGGTCAGAGACATCAAGAAATAACGCCGGAACATTAGTGCAGGCAGCTTCCA
CAGCAATGGCATCCTGGTCATCCAGCGGATAGTTAATGATCAGCCCACTGACGCGTTGCGCGAGAAGATT
GTGCACCGCCGCTTTACAGGCTTCGACGCCGCTTCGTTCTACCATCGACACCACCACGCTGGCACCCAGT
TGATCGGCGCGAGATTTAATCGCCGCGACAATTTGCGACGGCGCGTGCAGGGCCAGACTGGAGGTGGCAA
CGCCAATCAGCAACGACTGTTTGCCCGCCAGTTGTTGTGCCACGCGGTTGGGAATGTAATTCAGCTCCGC
CATCGCCGCTTCCACTTTTTCCCGCGTTTTCGCAGAAACGTGGCTGGCCTGGTTCACCACGCGGGAAACG
GTCTGATAAGAGACACCGGCATACTCTGCGACATCGTATAACGTTACTGGTTTCACATTCACCACCCTGA
ATTGACTCTCTTCCGGGCGCTATCATGCCATACCGCGAAAGGTTTTGCGCCATTCGATGGTGTCCGGGAT
CTCGACGCTCTCCCTTATGCGACTCCTGCATTAGGAAGCAGCCCAGTAGTAGGTTGAGGCCGTTGAGCAC
CGCCGCCGCAAGGAATGGTGCATGCAAGGAGATGGCGCCCAACAGTCCCCCGGCCACGGGGCCTGCCACC
ATACCCACGCCGAAACAAGCGCTCATGAGCCCGAAGTGGCGAGCCCGATCTTCCCCATCGGTGATGTCGG
CGATATAGGCGCCAGCAACCGCACCTGTGGCGCCGGTGATGCCGGCCACGATGCGTCCGGCGTAGAGGAT
CGAGATCTCGATCCCGCGAAATTAATACGACTCACTATAGGGGAATTGTGAGCGGATAACAATTCCCCTC
TAGAAATAATTTTGTTTAACTTTAAGAAGGAGATATACCATGAAACATCACCATCACCATCACTCCGCGG
ATATGTCCGGCCTGAACGACATCTTCGAGGCTCAGAAAATCGAATGGCACGAATCCGCGGATATGTCCGG
CCTGAACGACATCTTCGAGGCTCAGAAAATCGAATGGCACGAATCCGCGGATATGTCCGGCCTGAACGAC
ATCTTCGAGGCTCAGAAAATCGAATGGCACGAATCCGCGGGTCTGGAAGTTCTGTTCCAGGGGCCCATGG
ACTAATGAGGTACCGGATCCGAATTCGAGCTCCGTCGACAAGCTTGATATCGAATTCCTGCAGCCCAAAC
TGCAGTTGACAACATAAAAACTTTGTGTTATACTTGTAACGTAAGGAGGTAATGATTCAGTTTAAGGTTT
ACACCTATAAAAGAGAGAGCCGTTATCGTCTGTTTGTGGATGTACAGAGTGATATTATTGACACGCCCGG
GCGACGGATGGTGATCCCCCTGGCCAGTGCACGTCTGCTGTCAGATAAAGTCTCCCGTGAACTTTACCCG
GTGGTGCATATCGGGGATGAAAGCTGGCGCATGATGACCACCGATATGGCCAGTGTGCCGGTCTCCGTTA
TCGGGGAAGAAGTGGCTGATCTCAGCCACCGCGAAAATGACATCAAAAACGCCATTAACCTGATGTTCTG
GGGAATATAAGCTTGCGGCCGCACTCGAGCACCACCACCACCACCACTGAGATCCGGCTGCTAACAAAGC
CCGAAAGGAAGCTGAGTTGGCTGCTGCCACCGCTGAGCAATAACTAGCATAACCCCTTGGGGCCTCTAAA
CGGGTCTTGAGGGGTTTTTTGCTGAAAGGAGGAACTATATCCGGAT
