Features (pLannotate 1.2.2; 24 found; start..end, strand, type, name):
     16..40      +  protein_bind   lac operator: The lac repressor binds to the lac operator to inhibit transcription in E. coli. This inhibition can be relieved by adding lactose or isopropyl-β-D-thiogalactopyranoside (IPTG). lac repressor encoded by lacI
     55..77      +  RBS            RBS: efficient ribosome binding site from bacteriophage T7 gene 10 (Olins and Rangwala, 1989)
     90..107     +  CDS            7xHis (fragment): 6xHis affinity tag
    123..167     +  CDS            AviTag™: peptide tag that allows for enzymatic biotinylation
    183..227     +  CDS            AviTag™: peptide tag that allows for enzymatic biotinylation
    243..287     +  CDS            AviTag™: peptide tag that allows for enzymatic biotinylation
    359..390     -  misc_feature   MCS (fragment): pBluescript multiple cloning site
    452..754     +  CDS            ccdB: CcdB, a bacterial toxin that poisons DNA gyrase; ccdB; Plasmids containing the ccdB gene cannot be propagated in standard E. coli strains.
    774..791     +  CDS            9xHis (fragment): 9xHis affinity tag
    801..850     +  CDS            SET1 (fragment): solubility-enhancement tag derived from T7 phage gene 10B
    858..905     +  terminator     T7 terminator: transcription terminator for bacteriophage T7 RNA polymerase
    942..1370    +  rep_origin     f1 ori (sequence partly withheld): f1 bacteriophage origin of replication; arrow indicates direction of (+) strand synthesis
   1423..1480    +  promoter       AmpR promoter (fragment): bla
   1489..2304    -  CDS            KanR: aminoglycoside phosphotransferase; aph(3')-Ia; confers resistance to kanamycin in bacteria or G418 (Geneticin®) in eukaryotes
   2426..3014    +  rep_origin     ori: high-copy-number ColE1/pMB1/pBR322/pUC origin of replication
   3200..3339    -  misc_feature   bom: basis of mobility region from pBR322
   3441..3632    -  CDS            rop: Rop protein, which maintains plasmids at low copy number; rop
   3649..4029    +  CDS            YPB1_ECOLX: Protein predicted: Swiss-Prot protein existence level 4. From Escherichia coli.
   4101..4392    -  CDS            TcR (fragment): tetracycline efflux protein; tet; confers resistance to tetracycline
   4407..4428    -  protein_bind   CAP binding site: CAP binding activates transcription in the presence of cAMP. E. coli catabolite activator protein
   4441..5523    -  CDS            lacI: lac repressor; lacI; The lac repressor binds to the lac operator to inhibit transcription in E. coli. This inhibition can be relieved by adding lactose or isopropyl-β-D-thiogalactopyranoside (IPTG).
   5524..5601    -  promoter       lacI promoter: lacI
   5609..5888    -  CDS            TcR (fragment): tetracycline efflux protein; tet; confers resistance to tetracycline
   5910..15      +  promoter       T7 promoter (across the origin): promoter for bacteriophage T7 RNA polymerase
>Addgene plasmid #122006 | pCoofy52 | addgene full sequence | sequence record 249042 | Addgene NGS Result
ACGACTCACTATAGGGGAATTGTGAGCGGATAACAATTCCCCTCTAGAAATAATTTTGTTTAACTTTAAG
AAGGAGATATACCATGAAACATCACCATCACCATCACTCCGCGGATATGTCCGGCCTGAACGACATCTTC
GAGGCTCAGAAAATCGAATGGCACGAATCCGCGGATATGTCCGGCCTGAACGACATCTTCGAGGCTCAGA
AAATCGAATGGCACGAATCCGCGGATATGTCCGGCCTGAACGACATCTTCGAGGCTCAGAAAATCGAATG
GCACGAATCCGCGGGTCTGGAAGTTCTGTTCCAGGGGCCCATGGACTAATGAGGTACCGGATCCGAATTC
GAGCTCCGTCGACAAGCTTGATATCGAATTCCTGCAGCCCAAACTGCAGTTGACAACATAAAAACTTTGT
GTTATACTTGTAACGTAAGGAGGTAATGATTCAGTTTAAGGTTTACACCTATAAAAGAGAGAGCCGTTAT
CGTCTGTTTGTGGATGTACAGAGTGATATTATTGACACGCCCGGGCGACGGATGGTGATCCCCCTGGCCA
GTGCACGTCTGCTGTCAGATAAAGTCTCCCGTGAACTTTACCCGGTGGTGCATATCGGGGATGAAAGCTG
GCGCATGATGACCACCGATATGGCCAGTGTGCCGGTCTCCGTTATCGGGGAAGAAGTGGCTGATCTCAGC
CACCGCGAAAATGACATCAAAAACGCCATTAACCTGATGTTCTGGGGAATATAAGCTTGCGGCCGCACTC
GAGCACCACCACCACCACCACTGAGATCCGGCTGCTAACAAAGCCCGAAAGGAAGCTGAGTTGGCTGCTG
CCACCGCTGAGCAATAACTAGCATAACCCCTTGGGGCCTCTAAACGGGTCTTGAGGGGTTTTTTGCTGAA
AGGAGGAACTATATCCGGATTGGCGAATGGG
[124 nt withheld, positions 942-1065]
C
[91 nt withheld, positions 1067-1157]
A
[49 nt withheld, positions 1159-1207]
CCTTTGACGTTGGAGTCCACGTTCTTT
[37 nt withheld, positions 1235-1271]
ACCCTATCTCGGTCTATTCTTTTGATTTATAAGGGATTTTGCCGATTTCGGCCTATTGGTTAAAAAATGA
GCTGATTTAACAAAAATTTAACGCGAATTTTAACAAAATATTAACGCTTACAATTTAGGTGGCACTTTTC
GGGGAAATGTGCGCGGAACCCCTATTTGTTTATTTTTCTAAATACATTCAAATATGTATCCGCTCATGAA
TTAATTCTTAGAAAAACTCATCGAGCATCAAATGAAACTGCAATTTATTCATATCAGGATTATCAATACC
ATATTTTTGAAAAAGCCGTTTCTGTAATGAAGGAGAAAACTCACCGAGGCAGTTCCATAGGATGGCAAGA
TCCTGGTATCGGTCTGCGATTCCGACTCGTCCAACATCAATACAACCTATTAATTTCCCCTCGTCAAAAA
TAAGGTTATCAAGTGAGAAATCACCATGAGTGACGACTGAATCCGGTGAGAATGGCAAAAGTTTATGCAT
TTCTTTCCAGACTTGTTCAACAGGCCAGCCATTACGCTCGTCATCAAAATCACTCGCATCAACCAAACCG
TTATTCATTCGTGATTGCGCCTGAGCGAGACGAAATACGCGATCGCTGTTAAAAGGACAATTACAAACAG
GAATCGAATGCAACCGGCGCAGGAACACTGCCAGCGCATCAACAATATTTTCACCTGAATCAGGATATTC
TTCTAATACCTGGAATGCTGTTTTCCCGGGGATCGCAGTGGTGAGTAACCATGCATCATCAGGAGTACGG
ATAAAATGCTTGATGGTCGGAAGAGGCATAAATTCCGTCAGCCAGTTTAGTCTGACCATCTCATCTGTAA
CATCATTGGCAACGCTACCTTTGCCATGTTTCAGAAACAACTCTGGCGCATCGGGCTTCCCATACAATCG
ATAGATTGTCGCACCTGATTGCCCGACATTATCGCGAGCCCATTTATACCCATATAAATCAGCATCCATG
TTGGAATTTAATCGCGGCCTAGAGCAAGACGTTTCCCGTTGAATATGGCTCATAACACCCCTTGTATTAC
TGTTTATGTAAGCAGACAGTTTTATTGTTCATGACCAAAATCCCTTAACGTGAGTTTTCGTTCCACTGAG
CGTCAGACCCCGTAGAAAAGATCAAAGGATCTTCTTGAGATCCTTTTTTTCTGCGCGTAATCTGCTGCTT
GCAAACAAAAAAACCACCGCTACCAGCGGTGGTTTGTTTGCCGGATCAAGAGCTACCAACTCTTTTTCCG
AAGGTAACTGGCTTCAGCAGAGCGCAGATACCAAATACTGTCCTTCTAGTGTAGCCGTAGTTAGGCCACC
ACTTCAAGAACTCTGTAGCACCGCCTACATACCTCGCTCTGCTAATCCTGTTACCAGTGGCTGCTGCCAG
TGGCGATAAGTCGTGTCTTACCGGGTTGGACTCAAGACGATAGTTACCGGATAAGGCGCAGCGGTCGGGC
TGAACGGGGGGTTCGTGCACACAGCCCAGCTTGGAGCGAACGACCTACACCGAACTGAGATACCTACAGC
GTGAGCTATGAGAAAGCGCCACGCTTCCCGAAGGGAGAAAGGCGGACAGGTATCCGGTAAGCGGCAGGGT
CGGAACAGGAGAGCGCACGAGGGAGCTTCCAGGGGGAAACGCCTGGTATCTTTATAGTCCTGTCGGGTTT
CGCCACCTCTGACTTGAGCGTCGATTTTTGTGATGCTCGTCAGGGGGGCGGAGCCTATGGAAAAACGCCA
GCAACGCGGCCTTTTTACGGTTCCTGGCCTTTTGCTGGCCTTTTGCTCACATGTTCTTTCCTGCGTTATC
CCCTGATTCTGTGGATAACCGTATTACCGCCTTTGAGTGAGCTGATACCGCTCGCCGCAGCCGAACGACC
GAGCGCAGCGAGTCAGTGAGCGAGGAAGCGGAAGAGCGCCTGATGCGGTATTTTCTCCTTACGCATCTGT
GCGGTATTTCACACCGCAATGGTGCACTCTCAGTACAATCTGCTCTGATGCCGCATAGTTAAGCCAGTAT
ACACTCCGCTATCGCTACGTGACTGGGTCATGGCTGCGCCCCGACACCCGCCAACACCCGCTGACGCGCC
CTGACGGGCTTGTCTGCTCCCGGCATCCGCTTACAGACAAGCTGTGACCGTCTCCGGGAGCTGCATGTGT
CAGAGGTTTTCACCGTCATCACCGAAACGCGCGAGGCAGCTGCGGTAAAGCTCATCAGCGTGGTCGTGAA
GCGATTCACAGATGTCTGCCTGTTCATCCGCGTCCAGCTCGTTGAGTTTCTCCAGAAGCGTTAATGTCTG
GCTTCTGATAAAGCGGGCCATGTTAAGGGCGGTTTTTTCCTGTTTGGTCACTGATGCCTCCGTGTAAGGG
GGATTTCTGTTCATGGGGGTAATGATACCGATGAAACGAGAGAGGATGCTCACGATACGGGTTACTGATG
ATGAACATGCCCGGTTACTGGAACGTTGTGAGGGTAAACAACTGGCGGTATGGATGCGGCGGGACCAGAG
AAAAATCACTCAGGGTCAATGCCAGCGCTTCGTTAATACAGATGTAGGTGTTCCACAGGGTAGCCAGCAG
CATCCTGCGATGCAGATCCGGAACATAATGGTGCAGGGCGCTGACTTCCGCGTTTCCAGACTTTACGAAA
CACGGAAACCGAAGACCATTCATGTTGTTGCTCAGGTCGCAGACGTTTTGCAGCAGCAGTCGCTTCACGT
TCGCTCGCGTATCGGTGATTCATTCTGCTAACCAGTAAGGCAACCCCGCCAGCCTAGCCGGGTCCTCAAC
GACAGGAGCACGATCATGCGCACCCGTGGGGCCGCCATGCCGGCGATAATGGCCTGCTTCTCGCCGAAAC
GTTTGGTGGCGGGACCAGTGACGAAGGCTTGAGCGAGGGCGTGCAAGATTCCGAATACCGCAAGCGACAG
GCCGATCATCGTCGCGCTCCAGCGAAAGCGGTCCTCGCCGAAAATGACCCAGAGCGCTGCCGGCACCTGT
CCTACGAGTTGCATGATAAAGAAGACAGTCATAAGTGCGGCGACGATAGTCATGCCCCGCGCCCACCGGA
AGGAGCTGACTGGGTTGAAGGCTCTCAAGGGCATCGGTCGAGATCCCGGTGCCTAATGAGTGAGCTAACT
TACATTAATTGCGTTGCGCTCACTGCCCGCTTTCCAGTCGGGAAACCTGTCGTGCCAGCTGCATTAATGA
ATCGGCCAACGCGCGGGGAGAGGCGGTTTGCGTATTGGGCGCCAGGGTGGTTTTTCTTTTCACCAGTGAG
ACGGGCAACAGCTGATTGCCCTTCACCGCCTGGCCCTGAGAGAGTTGCAGCAAGCGGTCCACGCTGGTTT
GCCCCAGCAGGCGAAAATCCTGTTTGATGGTGGTTAACGGCGGGATATAACATGAGCTGTCTTCGGTATC
GTCGTATCCCACTACCGAGATATCCGCACCAACGCGCAGCCCGGACTCGGTAATGGCGCGCATTGCGCCC
AGCGCCATCTGATCGTTGGCAACCAGCATCGCAGTGGGAACGATGCCCTCATTCAGCATTTGCATGGTTT
GTTGAAAACCGGACATGGCACTCCAGTCGCCTTCCCGTTCCGCTATCGGCTGAATTTGATTGCGAGTGAG
ATATTTATGCCAGCCAGCCAGACGCAGACGCGCCGAGACAGAACTTAATGGGCCCGCTAACAGCGCGATT
TGCTGGTGACCCAATGCGACCAGATGCTCCACGCCCAGTCGCGTACCGTCTTCATGGGAGAAAATAATAC
TGTTGATGGGTGTCTGGTCAGAGACATCAAGAAATAACGCCGGAACATTAGTGCAGGCAGCTTCCACAGC
AATGGCATCCTGGTCATCCAGCGGATAGTTAATGATCAGCCCACTGACGCGTTGCGCGAGAAGATTGTGC
ACCGCCGCTTTACAGGCTTCGACGCCGCTTCGTTCTACCATCGACACCACCACGCTGGCACCCAGTTGAT
CGGCGCGAGATTTAATCGCCGCGACAATTTGCGACGGCGCGTGCAGGGCCAGACTGGAGGTGGCAACGCC
AATCAGCAACGACTGTTTGCCCGCCAGTTGTTGTGCCACGCGGTTGGGAATGTAATTCAGCTCCGCCATC
GCCGCTTCCACTTTTTCCCGCGTTTTCGCAGAAACGTGGCTGGCCTGGTTCACCACGCGGGAAACGGTCT
GATAAGAGACACCGGCATACTCTGCGACATCGTATAACGTTACTGGTTTCACATTCACCACCCTGAATTG
ACTCTCTTCCGGGCGCTATCATGCCATACCGCGAAAGGTTTTGCGCCATTCGATGGTGTCCGGGATCTCG
ACGCTCTCCCTTATGCGACTCCTGCATTAGGAAGCAGCCCAGTAGTAGGTTGAGGCCGTTGAGCACCGCC
GCCGCAAGGAATGGTGCATGCAAGGAGATGGCGCCCAACAGTCCCCCGGCCACGGGGCCTGCCACCATAC
CCACGCCGAAACAAGCGCTCATGAGCCCGAAGTGGCGAGCCCGATCTTCCCCATCGGTGATGTCGGCGAT
ATAGGCGCCAGCAACCGCACCTGTGGCGCCGGTGATGCCGGCCACGATGCGTCCGGCGTAGAGGATCGAG
ATCTCGATCCCGCGAAATTAAT
